LOCUS       Exported 4776 bp ds-DNA circular SYN 12-MAY-2021
DEFINITION  synthetic circular DNA
ACCESSION   .
VERSION     .
KEYWORDS    pBAD/HisB-PAmKate
SOURCE      synthetic DNA construct
  ORGANISM  synthetic DNA construct
REFERENCE   1 (bases 1 to 4776)
  AUTHORS   Gunewardene MS, Subach FV, Gould TJ, Penoncello GP, Gudheti MV,
            Verkhusha VV, Hess ST
  TITLE     Superresolution imaging of multiple fluorescent proteins with highly
            overlapping emission spectra in living cells.
  JOURNAL   Biophys J. 2011 Sep 21;101(6):1522-8. Epub 2011 Sep 20.
  PUBMED    21943434
REFERENCE   2 (bases 1 to 4776)
  AUTHORS   .
  TITLE     Direct Submission
  JOURNAL   Exported May 12, 2021 from SnapGene Server 1.1.58
            http://www.snapgene.com
FEATURES             Location/Qualifiers
     source          1..4776
                     /organism="synthetic DNA construct"
                     /mol_type="other DNA"
     promoter        1..285
                     /gene="araBAD"
                     /label=araBAD promoter
                     /note="promoter of the L-arabinose operon of E. coli; the
                     araC regulatory gene is transcribed in the opposite
                     direction (Guzman et al., 1995)"
     primer_bind     208..227
                     /label=pBAD Forward
                     /note="For vectors with E. coli araBAD promoter, forward
                     primer"
     CDS             331..348
                     /codon_start=1
                     /product="6xHis affinity tag"
                     /label=6xHis
                     /translation="HHHHHH"
     CDS             352..384
                     /codon_start=1
                     /product="leader peptide from bacteriophage T7 gene 10"
                     /label=T7 tag (gene 10 leader)
                     /note="promotes efficient translation in E. coli"
                     /translation="MASMTGGQQMG"
     CDS             388..411
                     /codon_start=1
                     /product="Xpress(TM) epitope tag, including an enterokinase
                     recognition and cleavage site"
                     /label=Xpress(TM) tag
                     /translation="DLYDDDDK"
     primer_bind     complement(1177..1194)
                     /label=pBAD Reverse
                     /note="For vectors with E. coli araBAD promoter, reverse
                     primer"
     terminator      1347..1433
                     /gene="Escherichia coli rrnB"
                     /label=rrnB T1 terminator
                     /note="transcription terminator T1 from the E. coli rrnB
                     gene"
     terminator      1525..1552
                     /label=rrnB T2 terminator
                     /note="transcription terminator T2 from the E. coli rrnB
                     gene"
     promoter        1571..1662
                     /gene="bla"
                     /label=AmpR promoter
     CDS             1663..2523
                     /codon_start=1
                     /gene="bla"
                     /product="beta-lactamase"
                     /label=AmpR
                     /note="confers resistance to ampicillin, carbenicillin, and
                     related antibiotics"
                     /translation="MSIQHFRVALIPFFAAFCLPVFAHPETLVKVKDAEDQLGARVGYI
                     ELDLNSGKILESFRPEERFPMMSTFKVLLCGAVLSRVDAGQEQLGRRIHYSQNDLVEYS
                     PVTEKHLTDGMTVRELCSAAITMSDNTAANLLLTTIGGPKELTAFLHNMGDHVTRLDRW
                     EPELNEAIPNDERDTTMPVAMATTLRKLLTGELLTLASRQQLIDWMEADKVAGPLLRSA
                     LPAGWFIADKSGAGERGSRGIIAALGPDGKPSRIVVIYTTGSQATMDERNRQIAEIGAS
                     LIKHW"
     primer_bind     complement(1881..1900)
                     /label=Amp-R
                     /note="Ampicillin resistance gene, reverse primer"
     rep_origin      2694..3282
                     /direction=RIGHT
                     /label=ori
                     /note="high-copy-number ColE1/pMB1/pBR322/pUC origin of
                     replication"
     primer_bind     3183..3202
                     /label=pBR322ori-F
                     /note="pBR322 origin, forward primer"
     primer_bind     3436..3453
                     /label=L4440
                     /note="L4440 vector, forward primer"
     misc_feature    3468..3608
                     /label=bom
                     /note="basis of mobility region from pBR322"
     primer_bind     complement(3534..3553)
                     /label=pRS-marker
                     /note="pRS vectors, use to sequence yeast selectable
                     marker"
     primer_bind     3694..3716
                     /label=pGEX 3'
                     /note="pGEX vectors, reverse primer"
     CDS             complement(3872..4750)
                     /codon_start=1
                     /gene="araC"
                     /product="L-arabinose regulatory protein"
                     /label=araC
                     /translation="MAEAQNDPLLPGYSFNAHLVAGLTPIEANGYLDFFIDRPLGMKGY
                     ILNLTIRGQGVVKNQGREFVCRPGDILLFPPGEIHHYGRHPEAREWYHQWVYFRPRAYW
                     HEWLNWPSIFANTGFFRPDEAHQPHFSDLFGQIINAGQGEGRYSELLAINLLEQLLLRR
                     MEAINESLHPPMDNRVREACQYISDHLADSNFDIASVAQHVCLSPSRLSHLFRQQLGIS
                     VLSWREDQRISQAKLLLSTTRMPIATVGRNVGFDDQLYFSRVFKKCTGASPSEFRAGCE
                     EKVNDVAVKLS"
ORIGIN
        1 aagaaaccaa ttgtccatat tgcatcagac attgccgtca ctgcgtcttt tactggctct
       61 tctcgctaac caaaccggta accccgctta ttaaaagcat tctgtaacaa agcgggacca
      121 aagccatgac aaaaacgcgt aacaaaagtg tctataatca cggcagaaaa gtccacattg
      181 attatttgca cggcgtcaca ctttgctatg ccatagcatt tttatccata agattagcgg
      241 atcctacctg acgcttttta tcgcaactct ctactgtttc tccatacccg ttttttgggc
      301 taacaggagg aattaaccat ggggggttct catcatcatc atcatcatgg tatggctagc
      361 atgactggtg gacagcaaat gggtcgggat ctgtacgacg atgacgataa ggatccgagc
      421 tcgagatcta tgagcgagct gatcaccgag aacatgcaca tgaagctgta catggagggc
      481 accgtgaaca accaccactt caagtgcaca tccgagggcg aaggcaagcc ctacgagggc
      541 acccagacca tgagaatcaa ggtggtcgag ggcggccctc tccccttcgc cttcgacatc
      601 ctggctacca gcttcatgta cggcagcaag accttcatca accacaccca gggcatcccc
      661 gacttctgga agcagtcctt ccctgagggc ttcacatggg agagagtcac cacatacgaa
      721 gacgggggcg tgctgaccgc tacccaggac accagcctcc aggacggctg cctcatctac
      781 aacgtcaaga tcagaggggt gaacttccca tccaacggcc ctgtgatgca gaagaaaaca
      841 ctcggctggg aggccaacac cgagatgctg taccccgctg acggcggcct ggaaggcaga
      901 ggggacatgg ccctgaagct cgtgggcggg ggccacctga tctgcaactt gaagaccaca
      961 tacagatcca agaaacccgc taagaacctc aagatgcccg gcgtctacta tgtggaccgc
     1021 agactggaaa gaatcaagga ggccgacaaa gagacctacg tcgagcagca cgaggtggct
     1081 gtggccagat actgcgacct ccctagcaaa ctggggcaca agcttaatta agaattcgaa
     1141 gcttggctgt tttggcggat gagagaagat tttcagcctg atacagatta aatcagaacg
     1201 cagaagcggt ctgataaaac agaatttgcc tggcggcagt agcgcggtgg tcccacctga
     1261 ccccatgccg aactcagaag tgaaacgccg tagcgccgat ggtagtgtgg ggtctcccca
     1321 tgcgagagta gggaactgcc aggcatcaaa taaaacgaaa ggctcagtcg aaagactggg
     1381 cctttcgttt tatctgttgt ttgtcggtga acgctctcct gagtaggaca aatccgccgg
     1441 gagcggattt gaacgttgcg aagcaacggc ccggagggtg gcgggcagga cgcccgccat
     1501 aaactgccag gcatcaaatt aagcagaagg ccatcctgac ggatggcctt tttgcgtttc
     1561 tacaaactct tttgtttatt tttctaaata cattcaaata tgtatccgct catgagacaa
     1621 taaccctgat aaatgcttca ataatattga aaaaggaaga gtatgagtat tcaacatttc
     1681 cgtgtcgccc ttattccctt ttttgcggca ttttgccttc ctgtttttgc tcacccagaa
     1741 acgctggtga aagtaaaaga tgctgaagat cagttgggtg cacgagtggg ttacatcgaa
     1801 ctggatctca acagcggtaa gatccttgag agttttcgcc ccgaagaacg ttttccaatg
     1861 atgagcactt ttaaagttct gctatgtggc gcggtattat cccgtgttga cgccgggcaa
     1921 gagcaactcg gtcgccgcat acactattct cagaatgact tggttgagta ctcaccagtc
     1981 acagaaaagc atcttacgga tggcatgaca gtaagagaat tatgcagtgc tgccataacc
     2041 atgagtgata acactgcggc caacttactt ctgacaacga tcggaggacc gaaggagcta
     2101 accgcttttt tgcacaacat gggggatcat gtaactcgcc ttgatcgttg ggaaccggag
     2161 ctgaatgaag ccataccaaa cgacgagcgt gacaccacga tgcctgtagc aatggcaaca
     2221 acgttgcgca aactattaac tggcgaacta cttactctag cttcccggca acaattaata
     2281 gactggatgg aggcggataa agttgcagga ccacttctgc gctcggccct tccggctggc
     2341 tggtttattg ctgataaatc tggagccggt gagcgtgggt ctcgcggtat cattgcagca
     2401 ctggggccag atggtaagcc ctcccgtatc gtagttatct acacgacggg gagtcaggca
     2461 actatggatg aacgaaatag acagatcgct gagataggtg cctcactgat taagcattgg
     2521 taactgtcag accaagttta ctcatatata ctttagattg atttaaaact tcatttttaa
     2581 tttaaaagga tctaggtgaa gatccttttt gataatctca tgaccaaaat cccttaacgt
     2641 gagttttcgt tccactgagc gtcagacccc gtagaaaaga tcaaaggatc ttcttgagat
     2701 cctttttttc tgcgcgtaat ctgctgcttg caaacaaaaa aaccaccgct accagcggtg
     2761 gtttgtttgc cggatcaaga gctaccaact ctttttccga aggtaactgg cttcagcaga
     2821 gcgcagatac caaatactgt ccttctagtg tagccgtagt taggccacca cttcaagaac
     2881 tctgtagcac cgcctacata cctcgctctg ctaatcctgt taccagtggc tgctgccagt
     2941 ggcgataagt cgtgtcttac cgggttggac tcaagacgat agttaccgga taaggcgcag
     3001 cggtcgggct gaacgggggg ttcgtgcaca cagcccagct tggagcgaac gacctacacc
     3061 gaactgagat acctacagcg tgagctatga gaaagcgcca cgcttcccga agggagaaag
     3121 gcggacaggt atccggtaag cggcagggtc ggaacaggag agcgcacgag ggagcttcca
     3181 gggggaaacg cctggtatct ttatagtcct gtcgggtttc gccacctctg acttgagcgt
     3241 cgatttttgt gatgctcgtc aggggggcgg agcctatgga aaaacgccag caacgcggcc
     3301 tttttacggt tcctggcctt ttgctggcct tttgctcaca tgttctttcc tgcgttatcc
     3361 cctgattctg tggataaccg tattaccgcc tttgagtgag ctgataccgc tcgccgcagc
     3421 cgaacgaccg agcgcagcga gtcagtgagc gaggaagcgg aagagcgcct gatgcggtat
     3481 tttctcctta cgcatctgtg cggtatttca caccgcatat ggtgcactct cagtacaatc
     3541 tgctctgatg ccgcatagtt aagccagtat acactccgct atcgctacgt gactgggtca
     3601 tggctgcgcc ccgacacccg ccaacacccg ctgacgcgcc ctgacgggct tgtctgctcc
     3661 cggcatccgc ttacagacaa gctgtgaccg tctccgggag ctgcatgtgt cagaggtttt
     3721 caccgtcatc accgaaacgc gcgaggcagc agatcaattc gcgcgcgaag gcgaagcggc
     3781 atgcataatg tgcctgtcaa atggacgaag cagggattct gcaaacccta tgctactccg
     3841 tcaagccgtc aattgtctga ttcgttacca attatgacaa cttgacggct acatcattca
     3901 ctttttcttc acaaccggca cggaactcgc tcgggctggc cccggtgcat tttttaaata
     3961 cccgcgagaa atagagttga tcgtcaaaac caacattgcg accgacggtg gcgataggca
     4021 tccgggtggt gctcaaaagc agcttcgcct ggctgatacg ttggtcctcg cgccagctta
     4081 agacgctaat ccctaactgc tggcggaaaa gatgtgacag acgcgacggc gacaagcaaa
     4141 catgctgtgc gacgctggcg atatcaaaat tgctgtctgc caggtgatcg ctgatgtact
     4201 gacaagcctc gcgtacccga ttatccatcg gtggatggag cgactcgtta atcgcttcca
     4261 tgcgccgcag taacaattgc tcaagcagat ttatcgccag cagctccgaa tagcgccctt
     4321 ccccttgccc ggcgttaatg atttgcccaa acaggtcgct gaaatgcggc tggtgcgctt
     4381 catccgggcg aaagaacccc gtattggcaa atattgacgg ccagttaagc cattcatgcc
     4441 agtaggcgcg cggacgaaag taaacccact ggtgatacca ttcgcgagcc tccggatgac
     4501 gaccgtagtg atgaatctct cctggcggga acagcaaaat atcacccggt cggcaaacaa
     4561 attctcgtcc ctgatttttc accaccccct gaccgcgaat ggtgagattg agaatataac
     4621 ctttcattcc cagcggtcgg tcgataaaaa aatcgagata accgttggcc tcaatcggcg
     4681 ttaaacccgc caccagatgg gcattaaacg agtatcccgg cagcagggga tcattttgcg
     4741 cttcagccat acttttcata ctcccgccat tcagag
//
