[The description below was written by a language model from this plasmid's Addgene catalogue record and the feature table of its GenBank file.]
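Description:
pBAD/HisB-PAmKate is a bacterial expression plasmid of 4776 bp built on the Invitrogen pBAD/His-B backbone, designed for arabinose-regulated production of the photoactivatable fluorescent protein PAmKate in E. coli. It replicates from a ColE1/pBR322-type origin accompanied by the pBR322 bom (basis of mobility) region. The feature annotation generically labels this origin high-copy, whereas the catalogue entry lists the plasmid as low copy. Selection is by ampicillin through the bla beta-lactamase gene driven by its own promoter.

The 702 bp PAmKate insert was cloned between the BglII and EcoRI sites downstream of the araBAD promoter, although the feature table does not annotate the PAmKate coding sequence itself. The divergently transcribed araC gene supplies the regulator that represses the promoter in the absence of L-arabinose and activates it when the sugar is present, allowing tight, titratable induction. Upstream of the cloning site the vector encodes an N-terminal leader made up of a 6xHis affinity tag, the T7 gene 10 leader that promotes efficient translation, and the Xpress epitope, which includes an enterokinase cleavage site. Assuming the insert is in frame with this leader, which the record does not state explicitly, the protein can be purified on metal-affinity resin, detected by antibody, and freed of its tags. The rrnB T1 and T2 terminators end transcription.

PAmKate is a dark-to-far-red photoactivatable derivative of mKate carrying the F84W, S148N and S165G substitutions (numbered relative to EGFP). The associated work concerns superresolution imaging of several fluorescent proteins with strongly overlapping emission spectra. This construct is suited to producing recombinant protein in bacteria, for example for purification and characterisation.
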