Addgene plasmid #32691: pBAD/HisB-PAmKate
Depositing lab: Vladislav Verkhusha. Depositing organization: Albert Einstein College of Medicine. Publication: Superresolution imaging of multiple fluorescent proteins with highly overlapping emission spectra in living cells. Gunewardene MS, Subach FV, Gould TJ, Penoncello GP, Gudheti MV, Verkhusha VV, Hess ST. Biophys J. 2011 Sep 21;101(6):1522-8. Epub 2011 Sep 20. 10.1016/j.bpj.2011.07.049 PubMed 21943434.
Backbone
  Vector backbone: pBAD/His-B
  Backbone manufacturer: Invitrogen
  Backbone size w/o insert (bp): 4074
  Vector type: Bacterial Expression
Growth in bacteria
  Bacterial resistance: Ampicillin, 100 μg/mL
  Growth temperature: 37°C
  Growth strain: DH5alpha
  Copy number: Low Copy
Gene/Insert
  Gene/Insert name: PAmKate (alt name: photoactivatable dark-to-farred fluorescent protein)
  Insert size (bp): 702
  Mutation: F84W/S148N/S165G compared to mKate (but numbering relative to EGFP).
  Promoter: araB
  Cloning method: Restriction Enzyme; 5′ cloning site BglII (unknown if destroyed); 3′ cloning site EcoRI (unknown if destroyed)
  Sequencing primers: 5′ atgccatagcatttttatcc
Terms and licenses: Academic/Nonprofit Terms; Industry Terms: Not Available to Industry
How to cite: pBAD/HisB-PAmKate was a gift from Vladislav Verkhusha (Addgene plasmid # 32691 ; http://n2t.net/addgene:32691 ; RRID:Addgene_32691)
