>Addgene plasmid #32691 | pBAD/HisB-PAmKate | addgene partial sequence | sequence record 38886 | pBAD-fwd
GCTTTTTATCGCAACTCTCTACTGTTTCTCCATACCCGTTTTTTGGGCTAACAGGAGGAATTAACCATGG
GGGGTTCTCATCATCATCATCATCATGGTATGGCTAGCATGACTGGTGGACAGCAAATGGGTCGGGATCT
GTACGACGATGACGATAAGGATCCGAGCTCGAGATCTATGAGCGAGCTGATCACCGAGAACATGCACATG
AAGCTGTACATGGAGGGCACCGTGAACAACCACCACTTCAAGTGCACATCCGAGGGCGAAGGCAAGCCCT
ACGAGGGCACCCAGACCATGAGAATCAAGGTGGTCGAGGGCGGCCCTCTCCCCTTCGCCTTCGACATCCT
GGCTACCAGCTTCATGTACGGCAGCAAGACCTTCATCAACCACACCCAGGGCATCCCCGACTTCTGGAAG
CAGTCCTTCCCTGAGGGCTTCACATGGGAGAGAGTCACCACATACGAAGACGGGGGCGTGCTGACCGCTA
CCCAGGACACCAGCCTCCAGGACGGCTGCCTCATCTACAACGTCAAGATCAGAGGGGTGAACTTCCCATC
CAACGGCCCTGTGATGCAGAAGAAAACACTCGGCTGGGAGGCCAACACCGAGATGCTGTACCCCGCTGAC
GGCGGCCTGGAAGGCAGA
