>Addgene plasmid #32691 | pBAD/HisB-PAmKate | addgene partial sequence | sequence record 38888 | pBAD-rev
AGCTTCGAATTCTTAATTAAGCTTGTGCCCCAGTTTGCTAGGGAGGTCGCAGTATCTGGCCACAGCCACC
TCGTGCTGCTCGACGTAGGTCTCTTTGTCGGCCTCCTTGATTCTTTCCAGTCTGCGGTCCACATAGTAGA
CGCCGGGCATCTTGAGGTTCTTAGCGGGTTTCTTGGATCTGTATGTGGTCTTCAAGTTGCAGATCAGGTG
GCCCCCGCCCACGAGCTTCAGGGCCATGTCCCCTCTGCCTTCCAGGCCGCCGTCAGCGGGGTACAGCATC
TCGGTGTTGGCCTCCCAGCCGAGTGTTTTCTTCTGCATCACAGGGCCGTTGGATGGGAAGTTCACCCCTC
TGATCTTGACGTTGTAGATGAGGCAGCCGTCCTGGAGGCTGGTGTCCTGGGTAGCGGTCAGCACGCCCCC
GTCTTCGTATGTGGTGACTCTCTCCCATGTGAAGCCCTCAGGGAAGGACTGCTTCCAGAAGTCGGGGATG
CCCTGGGTGTGGTTGATGAAGGTCTTGCTGCCGTACATGAAGCTGGTAGCCAGGATGTCGAAGGCGAAGG
GGAGAGGGCCGCCCTCGACCACCTTGATTCTCATGGTCTGGGTGCCCTCGTAGGGCTTGCCTTCGCCCTC
GGATGTGCACTTGAAGTGGTGGTTGTTCACGGTGCCCTCCATGTACAGC
